>Addgene plasmid #162582 | pFastBac1_GI.1_A37C-A44C | addgene full sequence | sequence record 321932 | Addgene NGS Result
ATCATGGAGATAATTAAAATGATAACCATCTCGCAAATAAATAAGTATTTTACTGTTTTCGTAACAGTTT
TGTAATAAAAAAACCTATAAATATTCCGGATTATTCATACCGTCCCACCATCGGGCGCGGATCCATGATG
ATGGCTTCAAAGGACGCTACTTCTTCTGTGGACGGTGCTTCTGGAGCTGGTCAGCTGGTCCCAGAGGTGA
ACGCTTCCGACCCACTGGCCATGGACCCTGTGTGTGGCTCTTCAACCGCTGTGTGCACTGCTGGACAGGT
CAACCCCATCGACCCATGGATCATCAACAACTTCGTGCAGGCCCCTCAGGGCGAGTTCACTATCTCACCC
AACAACACCCCAGGTGACGTCCTGTTCGACCTGTCCCTGGGCCCTCACCTGAACCCCTTCCTGCTGCACC
TGAGCCAGATGTACAACGGCTGGGTCGGAAACATGAGGGTGAGAATCATGCTGGCCGGTAACGCTTTCAC
CGCCGGCAAGATCATCGTCTCATGCATCCCTCCCGGCTTCGGTTCCCACAACCTGACTATCGCCCAGGCT
ACCCTGTTCCCACACGTCATCGCTGACGTGAGGACTCTGGACCCAATCGAGGTGCCTCTGGAAGACGTCA
GAAACGTGCTGTTCCACAACAACGACAGGAACCAGCAGACCATGAGACTGGTCTGCATGCTGTACACCCC
TCTGAGGACTGGTGGCGGAACTGGAGACAGCTTCGTGGTCGCCGGTCGTGTGATGACTTGCCCATCTCCT
GACTTCAACTTCCTGTTCCTGGTCCCACCTACCGTGGAGCAGAAGACTAGGCCATTCACCCTGCCTAACC
TGCCCCTGTCCAGCCTGTCCAACAGCAGAGCTCCCCTGCCAATCTCTTCAATGGGCATCAGCCCTGACAA
CGTCCAGTCTGTGCAGTTCCAGAACGGACGCTGCACTCTGGACGGACGTCTGGTCGGTACCACTCCCGTG
TCTCTGTCACACGTCGCCAAGATCAGGGGCACTTCCAACGGAACCGTGATCAACCTGACTGAGCTGGACG
GTACCCCATTCCACCCTTTCGAAGGCCCTGCTCCCATCGGATTCCCTGACCTGGGTGGCTGCGACTGGCA
CATCAACATGACTCAGTTCGGCCACTCCAGCCAGACCCAGTACGACGTGGACACCACTCCCGACACCTTC
GTCCCACACCTGGGTAGCATCCAGGCCAACGGTATCGGCTCTGGAAACTACGTGGGCGTCCTGTCTTGGA
TCTCACCCCCATCCCACCCATCCGGAAGCCAGGTGGACCTGTGGAAGATCCCTAACTACGGTTCTTCAAT
CACCGAGGCTACTCACCTGGCCCCCTCTGTCTACCCTCCCGGTTTCGGCGAAGTGCTGGTCTTCTTCATG
AGCAAGATGCCAGGACCTGGTGCTTACAACCTGCCCTGCCTGCTGCCACAGGAGTACATCTCACACCTCG
CTTCTGAGCAGGCTCCAACTGTGGGTGAAGCTGCCCTGCTGCACTACGTCGACCCAGACACCGGTCGCAA
CCTGGGCGAGTTCAAGGCCTACCCTGACGGATTCCTGACTTGCGTGCCCAACGGAGCTTCCAGCGGTCCT
CAGCAGCTGCCCATCAACGGAGTGTTCGTCTTCGTGAGCTGGGTGTCTCGTTTCTACCAGCTGAAGCCTG
TCGGTACTGCTTCTTCAGCTAGGGGTAGGCTGGGCCTGCGCCGTTGATGAGAATTCAAAGGCCTACGTCG
ACGAGCTCACTAGTCGCGGCCGCTTTCGAATCTAGAGCCTGCAGTCTCGAGGCATGCGGTACCAAGCTTG
TCGAGAAGTACTAGAGGATCATAATCAGCCATACCACATTTGTAGAGGTTTTACTTGCTTTAAAAAACCT
CCCACACCTCCCCCTGAACCTGAAACATAAAATGAATGCAATTGTTGTTGTTAACTTGTTTATTGCAGCT
TATAATGGTTACAAATAAAGCAATAGCATCACAAATTTCACAAATAAAGCATTTTTTTCACTGCATTCTA
GTTGTGGTTTGTCCAAACTCATCAATGTATCTTATCATGTCTGGATCTGATCACTGCTTGAGCCTAGGAG
ATCCGAACCAGATAAGTGAAATCTAGTTCCAAACTATTTTGTCATTTTTAATTTTCGTATTAGCTTACGA
CGCTACACCCAGTTCCCATCTATTTTGTCACTCTTCCCTAAATAATCCTTAAAAACTCCATTTCCACCCC
TCCCAGTTCCCAACTATTTTGTCCGCCCACAGCGGGGCATTTTTCTTCCTGTTATGTTTTTAATCAAACA
TCCTGCCAACTCCATGTGACAAACCGTCATCTTCGGCTACTTTTTCTCTGTCACAGAATGAAAATTTTTC
TGTCATCTCTTCGTTATTAATGTTTGTAATTGACTGAATATCAACGCTTATTTGCAGCCTGAATGGCGAA
TGGG
[124 nt withheld, positions 2455-2578]
C
[91 nt withheld, positions 2580-2670]
A
[49 nt withheld, positions 2672-2720]
CCTTTGACGTTGGAGTCCACGTTCTT
[37 nt withheld, positions 2747-2783]
ACCCTATCTCGGTCTATTCTTTTGATTTATAAGGGATTTTGCCGATTTCGGCCTATTGGTTAAAAAATGA
GCTGATTTAACAAAAATTTAACGCGAATTTTAACAAAATATTAACGCTTACAATTTAGGTGGCACTTTTC
GGGGAAATGTGCGCGGAACCCCTATTTGTTTATTTTTCTAAATACATTCAAATATGTATCCGCTCATGAG
ACAATAACCCTGATAAATGCTTCAATAATATTGAAAAAGGAAGAGTATGAGTATTCAACATTTCCGTGTC
GCCCTTATTCCCTTTTTTGCGGCATTTTGCCTTCCTGTTTTTGCTCACCCAGAAACGCTGGTGAAAGTAA
AAGATGCTGAAGATCAGTTGGGTGCACGAGTGGGTTACATCGAACTGGATCTCAACAGCGGTAAGATCCT
TGAGAGTTTTCGCCCCGAAGAACGTTTTCCAATGATGAGCACTTTTAAAGTTCTGCTATGTGGCGCGGTA
TTATCCCGTATTGACGCCGGGCAAGAGCAACTCGGTCGCCGCATACACTATTCTCAGAATGACTTGGTTG
AGTACTCACCAGTCACAGAAAAGCATCTTACGGATGGCATGACAGTAAGAGAATTATGCAGTGCTGCCAT
AACCATGAGTGATAACACTGCGGCCAACTTACTTCTGACAACGATCGGAGGACCGAAGGAGCTAACCGCT
TTTTTGCACAACATGGGGGATCATGTAACTCGCCTTGATCGTTGGGAACCGGAGCTGAATGAAGCCATAC
CAAACGACGAGCGTGACACCACGATGCCTGTAGCAATGGCAACAACGTTGCGCAAACTATTAACTGGCGA
ACTACTTACTCTAGCTTCCCGGCAACAATTAATAGACTGGATGGAGGCGGATAAAGTTGCAGGACCACTT
CTGCGCTCGGCCCTTCCGGCTGGCTGGTTTATTGCTGATAAATCTGGAGCCGGTGAGCGTGGGTCTCGCG
GTATCATTGCAGCACTGGGGCCAGATGGTAAGCCCTCCCGTATCGTAGTTATCTACACGACGGGGAGTCA
GGCAACTATGGATGAACGAAATAGACAGATCGCTGAGATAGGTGCCTCACTGATTAAGCATTGGTAACTG
TCAGACCAAGTTTACTCATATATACTTTAGATTGATTTAAAACTTCATTTTTAATTTAAAAGGATCTAGG
TGAAGATCCTTTTTGATAATCTCATGACCAAAATCCCTTAACGTGAGTTTTCGTTCCACTGAGCGTCAGA
CCCCGTAGAAAAGATCAAAGGATCTTCTTGAGATCCTTTTTTTCTGCGCGTAATCTGCTGCTTGCAAACA
AAAAAACCACCGCTACCAGCGGTGGTTTGTTTGCCGGATCAAGAGCTACCAACTCTTTTTCCGAAGGTAA
CTGGCTTCAGCAGAGCGCAGATACCAAATACTGTTCTTCTAGTGTAGCCGTAGTTAGGCCACCACTTCAA
GAACTCTGTAGCACCGCCTACATACCTCGCTCTGCTAATCCTGTTACCAGTGGCTGCTGCCAGTGGCGAT
AAGTCGTGTCTTACCGGGTTGGACTCAAGACGATAGTTACCGGATAAGGCGCAGCGGTCGGGCTGAACGG
GGGGTTCGTGCACACAGCCCAGCTTGGAGCGAACGACCTACACCGAACTGAGATACCTACAGCGTGAGCT
ATGAGAAAGCGCCACGCTTCCCGAAGGGAGAAAGGCGGACAGGTATCCGGTAAGCGGCAGGGTCGGAACA
GGAGAGCGCACGAGGGAGCTTCCAGGGGGAAACGCCTGGTATCTTTATAGTCCTGTCGGGTTTCGCCACC
TCTGACTTGAGCGTCGATTTTTGTGATGCTCGTCAGGGGGGCGGAGCCTATGGAAAAACGCCAGCAACGC
GGCCTTTTTACGGTTCCTGGCCTTTTGCTGGCCTTTTGCTCACATGTTCTTTCCTGCGTTATCCCCTGAT
TCTGTGGATAACCGTATTACCGCCTTTGAGTGAGCTGATACCGCTCGCCGCAGCCGAACGACCGAGCGCA
GCGAGTCAGTGAGCGAGGAAGCGGAAGAGCGCCTGATGCGGTATTTTCTCCTTACGCATCTGTGCGGTAT
TTCACACCGCATAGACCAGCCGCGTAACCTGGCAAAATCGGTTACGGTTGAGTAATAAATGGATGCCCTG
CGTAAGCGGGTGTGGGCGGACAATAAAGTCTTAAACTGAACAAAATAGATCTAAACTATGACAATAAAGT
CTTAAACTAGACAGAATAGTTGTAAACTGAAATCAGTCCAGTTATGCTGTGAAAAAGCATACTGGACTTT
TGTTATGGCTAAAGCAAACTCTTCATTTTCTGAAGTGCAAATTGCCCGTCGTATTAAAGAGGGGCGTGGC
CAAGGGCATGGTAAAGACTATATTCGCGGCGTTGTGACAATTTACCGAACAACTCCGCGGCCGGGAAGCC
GATCTCGGCTTGAACGAATTGTTAGGTGGCGGTACTTGGGTCGATATCAAAGTGCATCACTTCTTCCCGT
ATGCCCAACTTTGTATAGAGAGCCACTGCGGGATCGTCACCGTAATCTGCTTGCACGTAGATCACATAAG
CACCAAGCGCGTTGGCCTCATGCTTGAGGAGATTGATGAGCGCGGTGGCAATGCCCTGCCTCCGGTGCTC
GCCGGAGACTGCGAGATCATAGATATAGATCTCACTACGCGGCTGCTCAAACTTGGGCAGAACGTAAGCC
GCGAGAGCGCCAACAACCGCTTCTTGGTCGAAGGCAGCAAGCGCGATGAATGTCTTACTACGGAGCAAGT
TCCCGAGGTAATCGGAGTCCGGCTGATGTTGGGAGTAGGTGGCTACGTCTCCGAACTCACGACCGAAAAG
ATCAAGAGCAGCCCGCATGGATTTGACTTGGTCAGGGCCGAGCCTACATGTGCGAATGATGCCCATACTT
GAGCCACCTAACTTTGTTTTAGGGCGACTGCCCTGCTGCGTAACATCGTTGCTGCTGCGTAACATCGTTG
CTGCTCCATAACATCAAACATCGACCCACGGCGTAACGCGCTTGCTGCTTGGATGCCCGAGGCATAGACT
GTACAAAAAAACAGTCATAACAAGCCATGAAAACCGCCACTGCGCCGTTACCACCGCTGCGTTCGGTCAA
GGTTCTGGACCAGTTGCGTGAGCGCATACGCTACTTGCATTACAGTTTACGAACCGAACAGGCTTATGTC
AACTGGGTTCGTGCCTTCATCCGTTTCCACGGTGTGCGTCACCCGGCAACCTTGGGCAGCAGCGAAGTCG
AGGCATTTCTGTCCTGGCTGGCGAACGAGCGCAAGGTTTCGGTCTCCACGCATCGTCAGGCATTGGCGGC
CTTGCTGTTCTTCTACGGCAAGGTGCTGTGCACGGATCTGCCCTGGCTTCAGGAGATCGGAAGACCTCGG
CCGTCGCGGCGCTTGCCGGTGGTGCTGACCCCGGATGAAGTGGTTCGCATCCTCGGTTTTCTGGAAGGCG
AGCATCGTTTGTTCGCCCAGGACTCTAGCTATAGTTCTAGTGGTTGGCTACGTATACTCCGGAATATTAA
TAG
Features (pLannotate 1.2.2; 15 found; start..end, strand, type, name):
      1..92      +  promoter       polyhedrin promoter: polh from Autographa californica; promoter for the baculovirus polyhedrin gene
    135..1724    +  CDS            CAPSD_NVN68: Experimental evidence at protein level: Swiss-Prot protein existence level 1. Soluble capsid protein may play a role in viral immunoevasion. From Norwalk virus (strain GI/Human/United States/Norwalk/1968) (Hu/NV/NV/1968/US).
   1837..1920    +  CDS            large T antigen (fragment): large T antigen from SV40 (simian virus 40)
   1943..2077    +  polyA_signal   SV40 poly(A) signal: SV40 polyadenylation signal
   2106..2271    -  mobile_element Tn7L: mini-Tn7 element (left end of the Tn7 transposon) Tn7
   2434..2450    +  CDS            lacZα (fragment): LacZα fragment of β-galactosidase; lacZ fragment
   2455..2909    +  rep_origin     f1 ori (sequence partly withheld): f1 bacteriophage origin of replication; arrow indicates direction of (+) strand synthesis
   2935..3039    +  promoter       AmpR promoter: bla
   3040..3900    +  CDS            AmpR: β-lactamase; bla; confers resistance to ampicillin, carbenicillin, and related antibiotics
   4071..4659    +  rep_origin     ori: high-copy-number ColE1/pMB1/pBR322/pUC origin of replication
   4845..4896    -  misc_feature   bom (fragment): basis of mobility region from pBR322
   4964..5188    -  mobile_element Tn7R: mini-Tn7 element (right end of the Tn7 transposon) Tn7
   5255..5788    -  CDS            GmR: gentamycin acetyltransferase; aacC1; confers resistance to gentamycin
   5977..6005    -  promoter       Pc promoter: intI1 (promoter lies within the coding sequence); class 1 integron promoter
   5983..6330    -  CDS            YPR2_ECOLX (fragment): Protein predicted: Swiss-Prot protein existence level 4. From Escherichia coli.
