[The description below was written by a language model from this plasmid's Addgene catalogue record and pLannotate feature annotations shown in this document.]
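Description:
pFastBac1_GI.1_A37C-A44C is a baculovirus donor (transfer) plasmid built on the commercial pFastBac1 backbone for expression of a mutant norovirus capsid protein in Sf9 insect cells. It is propagated in E. coli through a high-copy ColE1/pUC-type origin with ampicillin selection from the bla gene, and it also carries an f1 phage origin. The catalogue lists a total size of 6379 bp, while the sequenced record used for annotation is 6,356 nt, a small discrepancy that the record does not explain.

The payload is the 1590 bp open reading frame for VP1, the major capsid protein of human norovirus GI.1 (Norwalk virus), with alanine 37 and alanine 44 both changed to cysteine. It sits directly downstream of the strong, very late polyhedrin promoter from Autographa californica nucleopolyhedrovirus and is followed by an SV40 polyadenylation signal. No epitope or purification tag is annotated. This expression cassette, together with a gentamicin acetyltransferase gene driven by the integron Pc promoter, lies between the Tn7L and Tn7R ends of a mini-Tn7 element. In the standard use of this backbone, Tn7 transposition moves the region between these ends into a baculovirus shuttle genome (bacmid) maintained in E. coli, with gentamicin resistance marking the transposed segment. The resulting recombinant bacmid is then used to generate baculovirus for infecting insect cells.

According to the associated publication title, the construct belongs to a study on disulfide stabilization of GI.1 virus-like particles aimed at focusing the immune response toward blockade epitopes. The paired cysteine substitutions are therefore presumably intended to introduce an engineered disulfide into the VP1 assembly.
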