Addgene plasmid #162582: pFastBac1_GI.1_A37C-A44C
Purpose: Expresses norovirus GI.1 VP1 protein with mutations A37C-A44C in Sf9 insect cells
Depositing lab: Peter Kwong. Depositing organization: National Institute of Allergy and Infectious Diseases (NIAID). Publication: Disulfide stabilization of human norovirus GI.1 virus-like particles focuses immune response toward blockade epitopes. Verardi R, Lindesmith LC, Tsybovsky Y, Gorman J, Chuang GY, Edwards CE, Brewer-Jensen PD, Mallory ML, Ou L, Schon A, Shi W, Tully ES, Georgiou G, Baric RS, Kwong PD. NPJ Vaccines. 2020 Dec 14;5(1):110. doi: 10.1038/s41541-020-00260-w. PubMed 33318483.
Backbone
  Vector backbone: pFastBac1
  Backbone manufacturer: ThermoFisher
  Backbone size w/o insert (bp): 4776
  Total vector size (bp): 6379
  Vector type: Insect Expression
  Selectable markers: Gentamicin
Growth in bacteria
  Bacterial resistance: Ampicillin, 100 μg/mL
  Growth temperature: 37°C
  Growth strain: DH5alpha
  Copy number: Unknown
Gene/Insert
  Gene/Insert name: VP1 protein from human norovirus GI.1 (alt name: 58 kd capsid protein [Norwalk virus])
  Species: Norovirus
  Insert size (bp): 1590
  Mutation: Alanine 37 changed to Cysteine and Alanine 44 changed to Cysteine
  Promoter: polyhedring
  Cloning method: Unknown
  Sequencing primers: 5′ GGATTATTCATACCGTCCCA
Terms and licenses: Academic/Nonprofit Terms; Industry Terms: Not Available to Industry
How to cite: pFastBac1_GI.1_A37C-A44C was a gift from Peter Kwong (Addgene plasmid # 162582 ; http://n2t.net/addgene:162582 ; RRID:Addgene_162582)
